Addgene plasmid #109492: actc1b-mKate2-DysF
Purpose: Muscle specific zebrafish expression of mKate2 fused to dysferlin
Depositing lab: Rob Parton. Depositing organization: University of Queensland, Institute for Molecular Bioscience. Publication: In vivo cell biological screening identifies an endocytic capture mechanism for T-tubule formation. Hall TE, Martel N, Ariotti N, Xiong Z, Lo HP, Ferguson C, Rae J, Lim YW, Parton RG. Nat Commun. 2020 Jul 24;11(1):3711. doi: 10.1038/s41467-020-17486-w. PubMed 32709891.
Backbone
  Vector backbone: pDEST-actc1b-mKate2-ccdb
  Vector type: Zebrafish plasmids
Growth in bacteria
  Bacterial resistance: Ampicillin, 100 μg/mL
  Growth temperature: 37°C
  Growth strain: DH5alpha
  Copy number: High Copy
Gene/Insert
  Gene/Insert name: DysF
  Species: D. rerio (zebrafish)
  Entrez Gene: dysf (a.k.a. si:rp71-50c18.1, wu:fb73b05)
  Tag / fusion protein: mKate2 (N terminal on insert)
  Cloning method: Gateway Cloning
Terms and licenses: Academic/Nonprofit Terms; Industry Terms: Not Available to Industry
How to cite: actc1b-mKate2-DysF was a gift from Rob Parton (Addgene plasmid # 109492 ; http://n2t.net/addgene:109492 ; RRID:Addgene_109492)
