[The description below was written by a language model from this plasmid's Addgene catalogue record and pLannotate feature annotations shown in this document.]
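Description:
actc1b-mKate2-DysF is a zebrafish expression plasmid of about 15.2 kb, built by Gateway cloning into the destination vector pDEST-actc1b-mKate2-ccdb. It is designed to express zebrafish dysferlin (dysf) fused at its N terminus to the monomeric red fluorescent protein mKate2, specifically in muscle. In bacteria it is maintained through a high-copy ColE1/pUC-type origin and selected with ampicillin via the bla gene and its promoter. Remnants of a pBluescript-type backbone are also detected, including a partial M13 origin, lac promoter/operator elements, a T3 promoter and a multiple cloning site fragment.

The two sequence records (depositor and NGS) show the same features in the same order and differ only in start position and by a few nucleotides in length. An attB4 site is followed by roughly 4 kb of unannotated sequence leading to attB1. This position is consistent with the actc1b (muscle actin) promoter named in the backbone and purpose fields, although the annotation does not label it. Next comes the mKate2 coding sequence, an attB2 site, and then a dysferlin open reading frame of about 6.2 kb. The annotation tool matched this frame to human DYSF by homology, but the catalogue gives the species as zebrafish. An SV40 polyadenylation signal lies downstream of the fusion, though it is annotated on the opposite strand.

A short match to medaka tyrosinase beside the backbone is the sort of hit that Tol2 transposon arms can produce, and several hundred bases downstream of the poly(A) signal are also unannotated. The record does not state that transposon arms are present. The construct is intended for visualising dysferlin localisation in live zebrafish muscle. The associated work was an in vivo cell biological screen of T-tubule formation.
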