Features (pLannotate 1.2.2; 19 found; start..end, strand, type, name):
      7..228     -  rep_origin     M13 ori (fragment) (sequence partly withheld): M13 bacteriophage origin of replication; arrow indicates direction of (+) strand synthesis
    228..515     +  CDS            tyr (fragment) (sequence partly withheld): TYRO_ORYLA - Also known as tyro. Experimental evidence at transcript level: Swiss-Prot protein existence level 2. This is a copper-containing oxidase that functions in the formation of pigments such as melanins and other polyphenolic compounds. From Oryzias latipes (Japanese rice fish) (Japanese killifish).
   1097..1117    +  protein_bind   attB4: mutant version of attB; core recombination site for the Gateway® BP reaction BP Clonase™
   5093..5113    +  protein_bind   attB1: mutant version of attB; core recombination site for the Gateway® BP reaction BP Clonase™
   5123..5818    +  CDS            mKate2: mKate2 is a basic (constitutively fluorescent) red fluorescent protein published in 2009, derived from Entacmaea quadricolor. It is reported to be a rapidly-maturing monomer with moderate acid sensitivity.
   5820..5844    -  protein_bind   attB2: mutant version of attB; recombination site for the Gateway® BP reaction BP Clonase™
   5906..12085   +  CDS            DYSF: DYSF_HUMAN - Also known as FER1L1. Experimental evidence at protein level: Swiss-Prot protein existence level 1. Key calcium ion sensor involved in the Ca(2+)-triggered synaptic vesicle-plasma membrane fusion. Plays a role in the sarcolemma repair mechanism of both skeletal muscle and cardiomyocytes that permits rapid resealing of membranes disrupted by mechanical stress (By similarity). From Homo sapiens (Human).
  12134..12154   +  CDS            lacZα (fragment): LacZα fragment of β-galactosidase; lacZ fragment
  12170..12304   -  polyA_signal   SV40 poly(A) signal: SV40 polyadenylation signal
  12327..12410   -  CDS            large T antigen (fragment): large T antigen from SV40 (simian virus 40)
  12976..13016   -  misc_feature   MCS (fragment): pBluescript multiple cloning site
  13029..13047   -  promoter       T3 promoter: promoter for bacteriophage T3 RNA polymerase
  13090..13112   -  protein_bind   lac operator (fragment): The lac repressor binds to the lac operator to inhibit transcription in E. coli. This inhibition can be relieved by adding lactose or isopropyl-β-D-thiogalactopyranoside (IPTG). lac repressor encoded by lacI
  13116..13146   -  promoter       lac promoter: promoter for the E. coli lac operon
  13161..13182   -  protein_bind   CAP binding site: CAP binding activates transcription in the presence of cAMP. E. coli catabolite activator protein
  13195..13287   -  CDS            lacI (fragment): lac repressor; lacI; The lac repressor binds to the lac operator to inhibit transcription in E. coli. This inhibition can be relieved by adding lactose or isopropyl-β-D-thiogalactopyranoside (IPTG).
  13470..14058   -  rep_origin     ori: high-copy-number ColE1/pMB1/pBR322/pUC origin of replication
  14229..15089   -  CDS            AmpR: β-lactamase; bla; confers resistance to ampicillin, carbenicillin, and related antibiotics
  15090..15194   -  promoter       AmpR promoter: bla
>Addgene plasmid #109492 | actc1b-mKate2-DysF | depositor full sequence | sequence record 206429 | Full Sequence
CCACCTAAATTGTAAGCGTTAATATTTTGTTAAAATTCGCGTTAAATTTTTGTTAAATCAGCTCATTTTT
TAACCAATAGGCCGAAATCGGCAAAATCCCTTATAAATCAAAAGAATAGACCGAGATAGGGT
[37 nt withheld, positions 133-169]
AAAGAACGTGGACTCCAACGTCAAAGG
[32 nt withheld, positions 197-228]
GCTGGCTAAGAACTCATCAGCCTCCCCGGTCCATCTACCCACGTACCAATGCACCAATTGGCCACAATGA
CGGCTACTACATGGTGCCATTCCTTCCTCTTTATAGGAATGGAGACTACCTCCTGTCCAACAAGGCTCTT
GGATACGAGTACGCCTACCTGTTGGACCCAGGTCATTGCACAACACCAGAAATGCCCTCTGATCTGCAAA
AGACGTGAATATCTGTTCAGACACCCATATCCACTCTGTTCCACACAGGTCAGAGGTTTGTCCAGGAGTT
CTTGACAGAGGTGTAAAAAGTACTCAAAAATTTTACTCAAGTGAAAGTACAAGTACTTAGGGAAAATTTT
ACTCAATTAAAAGTAAAAGTATCTGGCTAGAATCTTACTTGAGTAAAAGTAAAAAAGTACTCCATTAAAA
TTGTACTTGAGTATTAAGGAAGTAAAAGTAAAAGCAAGAAAGAAAACTAGAGATTCTTGTTTAAGCTTTT
AATCTCAAAAAACATTAAATGAAATGCATACAAGGTTTTATCCTGCTTTAGAACTGTTTGTATTTAATTA
TCAAACTATAAGACAGACAATCTAATGCCAGTACACGCTACTCAAAGTTGTAAAACCTCAGATTTAACTT
CAGTAGAAGCTGATTCTCAAAATTGTTAGTGTCAAGCCTAGCTCTTTTGGGGCTGAAAAGCAATCCTGCA
GTGCTGAAAAGCCTCTCACAGGCAGCCGATGCGGGAAGAGGTGTATTAGTCTTGATAGAGAGGCTGCAAA
TAGCAGGAAACGTGAGCAGAGACTCCCTGGTGTCTGAAACACAGGCCAGATGGGCCCTCGAGCAGGAAAC
AGCTATGACCATGATTACGCCAAGCTATCAACTTTGTATAGAAAAGTTGGCACGCGCAGATTCCGTGTGG
GCCTGGTAATATCTTACCATTTTAAGCTATTTTAAGATTAGGGAAAAAAATTAAATAAAACTACTTTAAA
ATTACTTTCCTTAAAAAGCAACATATTTATTTAGTTTTTGTTTAACTGGCTCAAGATTGTAATATTTTAC
TTTTACATGTTTTTTTTAAGTACCTAAATGTGTTCAAAAGTAAAGTATGTTATTGTTTTTTTTTTTTTAA
TGTTAGCTAAGCTTTAAATTGTAATATATTACTTTTAAAAGTGACTTTTTAAAAATGTAAATAAAAAAGT
AACTATAAATGTGTAATGCATGTTATTTCTGTGGGTTTTTTAATTTTCATCTCAACTGGGCTTACAATTT
TAACATAATAAAAATCAAATCAAATCAAATCAGGCCCTTATTTGTCACATACACTCTTGTATACTGAAAT
AAACTAAATGTTGAGAAAAATTTAAATACACCAAAATAACGCATACCTTTTTTGTAATTACCTAAGTAAA
ACATTTAGTTCCTTTTTTAAGTGACTCAAGATTGTAATCTATTAATTGTAAAAGATAAAACTAGTGATCA
ATCTGACGTGCTTCTATGCAGCCTGTGAGATTAATTGTGATGTTTAATTATTAAACAATTTAAATGGATC
AAACATTTCACATGTGCTTATTGTGTCCAACAAAACCAGCAGAAGCACTTAAAAATATTGCATGACAACA
TGAGTTTTTAATGTAAATTATATATACTTCCTAAACGAAGTTAATCATATTTTCTAAAATAATAATGTCA
TTGAAATATTTAAATAAATGATAANCTTTAGTTGATTCAACATAAAATTGAAAGCAATAAGGACTTTTTT
TTTTTTACAGCGGTGAAGCAAAAGCNTGNAAATAATCATATAAATATAATAAATAAATAAATAAAATAAT
GGTTCTTGGTGCAAATATGAACACTTTAAATAAATATAGAATAAATATGATCAATAAGTCATAACGACGT
GTTTTATGTTGATTATAATTTAAACATGTTTCTAACGCAAGTTTTAAAAACTGTTTTAAAGTATTATTTT
AAGTTATAAGATCAATTTGACTCAACATTTTGTAGTGAAAATATGTTGTGTAAAATTAATATAATATACA
CTATAAAAATGCAAGGTTCCACACAATTCATTCATGTTGTCCCAACACAAATCGATTAAGTTAACAAATA
TATGTGGATTGAACATAAAAAATTAAGTTGTCCCAATGAAATCTCAAGAATTGTGTTGTTTCAGCTCATT
TTAAATAAGTAGTTTTAACAAGTAAAAAATAACATATTTTTGAGTGTGTATATATATATATTTATATATT
ACAAAATATAATAATATAAAATGTAAAAGATATAAACCATGCTACATATATTTAAGAGCTATTTTGCACA
TTACTTTTTTGCAAGCCATTTGAGTGTTTTTTTACAAATATATATTAGCTAAATATACAATATCTTAAAT
ATACAATTAATCAGACATGCAAAAAATGCATTTAACCTACATAAAAATACATGATCAACATATGTTTTAT
GCTGATTACAACTAAATCAAACGTAATGAAATTAATTTATAAAAGCGATTTAAATATGTCAATATTTTAA
GTTAAAATCACTTGAAACCTACTATAAATGAACTTAAATTTAAAAAATCTCCTTTAATTCCAATGCAGCA
CTGTTGTTTTTTCAGCTGAGGACCCCCGGTGCAGATGGTTGGCCCCCGGCCCGCTATTCTAAGGAAGCCT
TTCTTAATTTTAGGGCGGCGCTGCATGCGCTCAGATCAGATTCACGGGTGGAGAGGGTTATTTTCTCTTT
TTTATTTTTTCTTGCCTGCTCATATTTGGGCCTGTGTGAACCCCAGGCTCCGCCTCGGCCCCCAGGAGCC
GCTCTTATTTAAAGGGGATCCTCGCCTTCAGTCTTCGTCCCAGTGGAAGCATCAGTCTTGTGATAACAAC
TTGGTGAGTCCTACAGACCAGCGCTCGACTCTAGGCTTTAAATGCATTGATTTCTCTGGATTAGCTACCG
GGAGAGTTTTAACTTTGCTTATTAGTCTTGTGCTTGAACTGCTAGGTTTAAAGAGGGTTTTCTCTAATGC
ATGCATGAAGCGACAGCTGAAAACCAGAAATAGAGCGTTTGTCCTCCTGTTAAACTCTAGCCTTTCTTTG
GCATTTGTCAGTCCGAGTCTTCAGCTGCCGGCAGGAGATTGGGTTTCAGTAACACTTGCTGAGCACAAAC
TACACGTGCTTCCTTCAGATTTAATTCATTATTAATCATTCTAGATTTAAATGATCTTCTTACTCATTGC
TGATTATTTTAGCCTTGCGGAGCAGATTAAATGAGCACGTGTTTATTAAGATTGATTTAAATATAATTAA
TATTTCACCACTGTAGTTTTAAAATTGCCTTCTAAGTCATGGTTGATTTTTAATAGGTATCGGCTCTAAT
TAGATTACTATTTTGGTTTTTAAATGTTATTTCTATTTCATTTGTAGGCTCGTTTTTAATGTGATTTTAT
TAGATTCTAGTTTTAAAATCATCTTTTAGCCTTACTGAGCAGACTGAATGAACATGTTTCATTAAGATTA
ACTTCATTATAGTTAATTATTTAATCATTCTAGTGGATTATAAATCAGCTCTATTTAAATTGATTGTCGT
GTTTATTTCTATTTGATTTTTGATTATTTTTTAAGGTCGTTTTTATGTGATTTTTCCCCGATTCTAATTT
TAAACTAATTGTTTGATTTTTATATGATTCGACTCTTTTTAAATGAATTGTTTTGCTTTTTTTATTGAGC
ATATATATATATTATACAATTTCAATCAACAATTGTTGTGCTTTTTAAATGTTGTTTCTATTTCATTTCT
AGGGTCGATTTTATTCGATTCTAGTTTTAAAATCGTGATTTCTAACTCCTAACCTTACTGAGCAGACTGA
ATGAACATGTTTCATCAAGATTAACTTCATTATAGTTAATTATTGAATCGGGCTAGTGGTTTATAAATCA
GCTCTATTATAAATTAATTGTCATCATTATTTCTATTTAATTTTTATTATTTTTTTAGGATTATTTTTAA
GGGATTTTTTTCACGTTCTAGTTTTAAACTCAATGCTCATTACTGCTCACCCTTGCTGAGCAGTCTTTCG
TTAAGATTAAATTAATTAATAACCCATTCTAGTTTTAAAACAGTGTCTTAAGGCATAGCTGATATTTTAC
AAGTTTACTATTTAATATATCTCCATTTCTTTTTTTAGGGTCGATTTCATCTGATTTGATTAATTTTTAT
TATCTTCACTAAGCTTTTTGTTCTAGGTTTTATTCTCAGTATTATTACTGTTATATTTGAACTGAATTTC
TCCTCATAGTTTATTCATTTTATTTATTTATTTTTTGTTTATTCGCTATTTTGTATTTTAGTTTTTAATT
AGAAATTTTATTAGAATCGTTTTGAACTAGTTTTTATGCACTCTAACATTAATATTAAATCATAACTATT
ATTTTTATTATAATTTATTTGTGTTTATCTTTTTGTGTAGCTTTCATGTGTTTTTATTTTAGTTTTATTA
TGTTTGCATTGAATTTTTTGGACTAGTTTATATAACGATATACAGAAAAGCCATGACAACAAATGTTTTT
ATAATACCTATTAAGTATAAGCTAATCAGATTTCCACTATTCTGTTCAAAGTTAACATTATTAGCCATTC
TGATGGATCATTTGACATTTGTCATATGTCTTTATGAACACTGCTCTTTCAGATGCCACTTTTAAAGCTG
TTTTTTACAGTAAATGAACGTTTATTATTATGACATTATTTCCTAAGGCCTCTAGAGTACAGCAGGATGT
GGCGTGTGCATTACTGTGTAATTATGCTGACTGTAAATGTGCATTTATAGACTGTCAGCATGTCTGACTG
TGCGCTGTTGTGATTTGTCCTGCACAGACCAAGGCAAGTTTGTACAAAAAAGCAGGCTGCCACCATGGTG
AGCGAGCTGATTAAGGAGAACATGCACATGAAGCTGTACATGGAGGGCACCGTGAACAACCACCACTTCA
AGTGCACATCCGAGGGCGAAGGCAAGCCCTACGAGGGCACCCAGACCATGAGAATCAAGGCGGTCGAGGG
CGGCCCTCTCCCCTTCGCCTTCGACATCCTGGCTACCAGCTTCATGTACGGCAGCAAAACCTTCATCAAC
CACACCCAGGGCATCCCCGACTTCTTTAAGCAGTCCTTCCCCGAGGGCTTCACATGGGAGAGAGTCACCA
CATACGAAGACGGGGGCGTGCTGACCGCTACCCAGGACACCAGCCTCCAGGACGGCTGCCTCATCTACAA
CGTCAAGATCAGAGGGGTGAACTTCCCATCCAACGGCCCTGTGATGCAGAAGAAAACACTCGGCTGGGAG
GCCTCCACCGAGACCCTGTACCCCGCTGACGGCGGCCTGGAAGGCAGAGCCGACATGGCCCTGAAGCTCG
TGGGCGGGGGCCACCTGATCTGCAACTTGAAGACCACATACAGATCCAAGAAACCCGCTAAGAACCTCAA
GATGCCCGGCGTCTACTATGTGGACAGAAGACTGGAAAGAATCAAGGAGGCCGACAAAGAGACCTACGTC
GAGCAGCACGAGGTGGCTGTGGCCAGATACTGCGACCTCCCTAGCAAACTGGGGCACAGAGACCCAGCTT
TCTTGTACAAAGTGGTGTTGAGGTGTTTGCTACAGAGAGCGACCAACCTGAGAAATGTAGAGAAGGGGGA
AAGGCATAGCGACCCGCTTGCTAGCATCACTTTCAGAGGGACAAAAAAGAAGACTAAAGTCATCAAAAAT
AATGTCAATCCTGTCTGGAATGAGGGCTTTGAGTGGGACCTGAAGGGTGTTCCTTTAGATTCGGGAGCAG
AGCTTCATGTTGTCGTTAAAGACCATGAGAAAATGGGCAGGAATAGGTTTCTGGGGGAGTGTCGAGTTGC
TCTTCGAGATGTGCTCAATTCTCCAAACCTGGCTGCTACTTTTACCGTGTCCCTGGTCGACACAAAGAGA
AACAGCACTGGGGCCACAATAACCCTGCAGGTCTCCTACATCCCTCCTCCAGGGATGACGCCCATCTTTC
AGCCTCCTCCACAGCCAGAGGCCCAGCACACACCGGTGGAGCTGGACACAGTCACAGTTTTCTCATTGGA
CACTATGGGCGAGGATGACACTGAGAGCATGCTGATGATGGAGGTGGCGGAGGAGCCTGAACCTGTTCCA
GGACCCCAGGGGCAGGACATCGGCGCCCCTACAGCACCACCCAAAAAGGCTCCACCCAACTTTAACCAGG
GACTAAAGAAAGAGAAACGCCAAAGCAACAAATCCCCCCTGTCCGACAAAGCCCAGGACCTCCAGGTTCG
GCTGCGCATCATTGAAGGAAGGCAGCTTCCTGGTGTCAACATCAAACCAGTCGTCAAAGTCACAGTTGGA
GGACAGACGAAGAGAACCCGCATTAAAAAGGGCAATAATCCATTTTTTGATGAGACCTTTTTTCTAAACT
TCTTTGAGAAACCTTCAGATCTTTTTGATGAGCCAATATTCATAACCGTATTTGATTCCAAGTCACTACG
GAAAGACTCTGTCATTGGAGAATTCGAGCTGGATGTTGGCATGGTTTATAATGAACACCGACATGCTATT
CTCAGAAAATGGTTGTTGCTGGCAGACCCTGATGATCTTTCTGCAGGGGCCAGAGGTTATTTGAAGGTCA
GCATGTTTGTGCTGGCCGCAGGAGATGAACCTCCGATGGATAAGAAAGAGGGTGTGGAGGAAAAGGAGGA
CATAGAGGCCAATCTGTTGAGACCAGCTGGTCTAACCCTGAGAGGAGCCACGTTCACTCTGAGAGTCTAC
AGAGCAGAAGACCTTCCTCAGATGGGTGATGCTCTTATTGACGATGTCAAACATTTCCTTGGCTTTGACA
CTAATCGAAAGAACCTGGTGGATCCATTGGTGGAGGTCAACTTTGCAGGAAAAACGGTAAGTAGTAAGAT
TCTGGAGAAATGCGCTAACCCTCAGTGGAACCAGTGCCTCACTCTGCCCATCAGGTTTCCATCCATGTGT
GAAAAGATGAGAATACGTATTTTAGATTGGGATCGTGCGAGTCATAATGATGTCATTGGCACTGCACACT
TATGCATGTCTAAAATCTCAGCCCCTGGAGGAGATATTGAAGTGGATGACAGTATAGGCTTTCTTCCGAC
CTTTGGACCCTGCTTTGTCAACATGTATGGGAGTCCTCGAGAGTTCACAGCTTTCTCAGACCCACACGAG
GCACTAAACCTGGGAAAGGGAGAGGGTGTGGCCTATCGGGGACGTGTGTTGTTGGAGCTCATAACAAAGC
TTTCTGATCAGGTGGACCAAAGGTCTGAAGACATCAACTCTGATGACCTGCTAGTGGTAGAAAAATTCAT
GCGGAAGAGGAAGTTTTCCCTGTTTGCTGCGTTCTACTCGGCCACTCTCCTTCAAGATGTGGACGATGCA
GTTCAGTTTGAAGTCAGTATCGGTAACTACGGCAACAAGTTCGACAACACCTGTTTGCCTCTGGCATCCA
CCACTCAATTCAGCAGAGCTGTGTTCGACGGCTGCCATTACTATTACCTGCCATGGGGAAATGTGAAACC
TGTGGTGGTGGTGTCTTCAGAGTGGGAAGACATTGGCCCTCGTATAGAGGCCCTCAACATGCTGCTTAGC
ATAGTCGACCGACTGGAGTCAAACTTGGAACAGGTACAGCTGGAGCTCAAAGCAAGAAGTGACGGTCAGG
AAGTCGAGCAGAGGGTTGTCCAGCTGCTTGATGATGTCATTGCAGACTGCAGTGAGGAACTCCCTGAGTT
GGACAAATGGCCTTGTGTGACTCCACTGGATAAAGCTCTGAGGAATCTGCGCAAGATTAACATGCAGCAG
ATAGTGCAGGCGGCCCTGGCACTCAAACATGGACCAGAGACTGAACTGAGTGCAGTGCTGGAGCAGGCTG
AGGACTGGACCATGAGACTACGCTACCTCTCTGAGGAGCCCCAAAACAGTCTGCCAGATATAATAATCTG
GATGCTTCAGGGAGACAGACGAGTGGCCTACCACAGAATCCCTGCCCATCAAGTTCTCTTTTCCTATGGT
TACTGTGGCAAGCACTGTGGCCAACTTCAGACGGTTTTCATGAAGTGTCCACAGGAAGATGGGGGATGTA
GTAAAATCCCAGCTCAGCTCAGAATCAAGGTGTGGTTCGGACTGACTGCGGATGTCAAATCTTTTAACCA
GTTTGCAGAGGGCAAACTCTCAGTGTTTGCAGAAACGTATGAGAACCAGACTAAACTGGCTCTGGTGGGG
AACTGGGGTACGACGGGTCTGACTTACCCCAAGTTCAGTGATGTGACCGGCAGAGTCAAACTGCCAAAGG
AGAGCTTCAAACCCTCTTCAGGCTGGAGCTGGGCAGGAGAATGGTTCATCAGCCCAGAGAAAACGATGCT
GTATGATGCTGATGCAGGTCATATAAGCTTTTTGGAGGAGGTGTTTGAAAATCAGTTGCGGTTGCCAGGA
GGACAGTGGATTGGCATGCCGGAGGGGTACACAGATGTGAATGGAGAAAAGGCTGTTCCTAAAGATGAGA
TCGAGTGTCCCCCTGGCTGGGTGTGGGAGGATATTGAGTGGAGCGAGGATCTGAAGCGTGCAGTGGATGA
TCAAGGGTGGGAATATGGAATAACCCTCCCCCCGGACCGCCGACCAAAGTCCTGGGTTCCATCTGAGAAG
ATGTACCATACCAACCGTCGGAGACGCTGGATCAGACTCCGCCGTAGAGACATGCAGAAAATGGAGGCGC
TCAGAAAACAGCGGCCAGACGAGTCCGAGCGTGAGGGCTGGGAATATGCCTCTTTATTTGGCTGGAAGTT
TCACCTCAAGCAGAAGAAAACCGACTTGTTCCGTCGCCGGCGCTGGAGACGTCGAATGGAGCCATTAGAA
AAGACAGGGCCGGCGGCCATCTTTGCCTTGGAGTGTTCGCTGAGCAGCTTTACTGATGAAAAGAATGACG
ATAAGTCAGTCACTACAACGTTTGGTGTCAGCCGGCCGACTATCTCCTGCTTCTTTGATAGTGGGACCCT
GTATCATTTGCGCTGTTACTTGTATCAGGCCAGAGACCTGCTGGCTATGGACAAGGACAGTTTCTCGGAT
GCCTATGCCGTTGTATCGTTCCTGCATCAGAGTCAGAAGACGGTGACTGTTCGAAACACACTCAACCCCA
CCTGGGACCAGACCCTCATTTTCTACGAAGTGGAAATTTTTGGAGACCATCTTGTGACTGAGAGGAGTCC
TCCAAACATTGTGGTGGAGCTGTACGATCAGGACACCTATGGAGCTGATGAGTTCATGGGCCGCTGTGTT
TGCCAACCATCAATGGCATCTTCCCCTCGCCTCGCCTGGTATCCCATCCAGAAAGCAGGGAATTCTGCAG
GAGATCTGCTTGCTGCTTTTGAACTGATCCGCAGAGATAAACCTGCAGTTCATCACATCCCGGGTCAAGA
GGGAGATATTATACCACCCTCACATATCATGGATGAGCTTGTGCTTCCAGGGTTCCTCTCTGAGAATCAA
CAGCAATGGCCAGAGGACTCTGATTTGCCCTATCCACCACCTCAGAGGGAGCCAAACGTCTACATGGTGC
CACAGGGGATAAAACCTGTCCTACAGCGCACTGCTATTGAGATACTGGCATGGGGTTTGCGTAACCTGAA
GAGTTTCCAGCTGGCCAGTGTCACGTCTCCCAGTCTTCAGGTGGAATGTGGCGGATCTGTGGTTCAGTCG
TGCGTCATTCGAAATATTAAGAAGAACCCTAATTTTGACGTCAACATCCTGTCCATTGATGTCCGATTGC
CTAAGGAAGAGCTCTACATGCCCCCATTGGTGATCAAGGTTATAGACAACCGGCAGTTTGGCAGGAAGCC
TGTGGTGGGCCAGTGTTCAGTCCACTCGCTCAATGAGTTCTACTTCCAGCCGGAAAGTCTGGAGAGAGAC
TCAACAGAAGAGGAATTTGAAGTTATTGCTCACACACCTAGAGATGATGTTCTGGTTGATATTGATGACA
AGGAGCCTCTAATCCCTGGACAGCAGGATGAATTTATGGACTGGTGGAGCAAGTTTTATGCCTCCATGGG
TGAAAGGACCAAGTGTGGGAGTTATCTGGAGAAAGGGTTCGATATGCTGCAGGTGTATGACAGAGAACTG
GAGAAGACTGAAGGCTTTGAGCAATTTGCTGATTTCTGTCAAACGTTTAAACTTTACCGTGGAAGAACCC
AGAATGACAGCGAAGATCCTTCCGTTGTTGGAGAGTTCAAGGGTTCGTTTAAGATCTATCCATTGCCTGA
TGATCCCCCTATGCCTGTACCCACACGTCAGTTTCGCAAACTCCCCCCGAACGGTATAGAGGAGTGCTTG
GTACGCATCTACATCATCCAGGCTTTTGGGTTACAGCCCAAAGATGCCAATGGCAAGTGTGACCCCTACG
TTAAGATCACGCTTGGCAAGAAATCAGTCGATGACCACGACAATTACATACCCTGTACTTTGGAGCCCGT
CTTTGGAAAGATGTTTGAGCTGACCTGCTGTCTGCCTCTTGAGAAAGACCTGAAGATTACACTCTATGAT
TACGACATGGTGACTAAAGATGAGAAAATCGGAGAGACCATCATTGATTTGGAGAACCGCTTCTTGTCTC
GTCATGGTGCTCGCTGCGGCCTTCCGCAGTCCTACTGTCTGTCAGGAATTAACCAGTGGCGAGATCAACT
TAAACCATCTCAGCTACTTCATCGTCTGTGTGAGAGGCGAAACTACAAACTCCCCGTCTACAAGCAGGAT
CGAATTTACTTCAGAGGACATGAATACACTGTCGCAGACCTTGATGAAGGGAAACCTCTTAACCCTCACT
TGGGACCAGTGATGGAGCGTCTGGCTCTGTTGGTGTTGAGGAGGCATGGTTTGGTGCCTGAACATGTCGA
GACGCGACCCCTCTACAGCCCCCTTCAGCCAGATATAGAACAGGGGCGACTACAAATGTGGGTGGACCTG
TTCCCTAAGTCTTTAGGCCCTCCAGGTCCTCCATTCAACATCACCCCACGCAAAGCTAAAAAGTTCTTCC
TGCGCTGTATTATATGGAACACAAGAGATGTAATCTTGGATGATGTCAGCGTTACCGGGGAGAAGATGAG
TGACATTTATGTGAAAGGCTGGATGCACGGCCATGAGGAGAACAAGCAGAAAACAGACGTGCACTACCGA
TCGCTGGGTGGAGAGGGTAACTTTAACTGGCGCTTCCTCTTCCCCTTCCACTATTTACCTGCGGAACAAC
TGTGCACCATTGATAAAAAGGAGCACTTTTGGAGTCTGGATAAAGTTGAAACGAAGCTTCCTCCTAAACT
TACTATCCAGATTTGGGACAATGACAAGTTCTCCTTTGATGATTTCCTCGGCTCTTTGGAGATGGATCTG
AACCACATGCTGAGTCCTGCGAAGTCTCCAGAGAAGTGTGGTCTTGAGATGCTCACTCAGTCCCAGGACA
AACTGGTCTCTTTGCTTGAGCAGAAAACGGTGAAAGGCTGGTGGCCGTGTGTCTGTGACAAAGAAGACAA
GAAGATACTTGCTGGAAAGGTGGAGATGTCTCTGGAAATAGTCTGTGAACAGGAGCAGGATGAGAGGCCT
GCAGGACTCGGCCGAGATGAGCCCAACATGAATCCCCATCTAGAGGAGCCTCAGCGTCCCGAGACATCAT
TCTTATGGTTCTCGTCCCCATATAAGACGTTTAGGTTCATTGTGTGGAGGAGGTTTAAGTGGCTTATTCT
GGGCCTCTTTATACTCCTTTTCATTATTCTCTTCCTTGGAGTATTTCTCTACGCCTTCCCTAACTATGCT
GCTATGAAGATGGTTGGACCCTTCAGTGGACTAGGAAAGGGAACACAGTGACAACTTTATTATACATAGT
TGATAATTCACTGGCCGTCGTTTTACGGTACCATCGATGATGATCCAGACATGATAAGATACATTGATGA
GTTTGGACAAACCACAACTAGAATGCAGTGAAAAAAATGCTTTATTTGTGAAATTTGTGATGCTATTGCT
TTATTTGTAACCATTATAAGCTGCAATAAACAAGTTAACAACAACAATTGCATTCATTTTATGTTTCAGG
TTCAGGGGGAGGTGTGGGAGGTTTTTTAAAGCAAGTAAAACCTCTACAAATGTGGTATGGCTGATTATGA
TCCTCTAGATCAGATCTGCGAAGATACGGCCACGGGTGCTCTTGATCCTGTGGCTGATTTTGGACTGTGC
TGCTCGCAGCTGCTGATGAATCACATACTTCCTCCATTTTCTTCCACTGATTGACTGTTATAATTTCCCT
AATTTCCAGGTCAAGGTGCTGTGCATTGTGGTAATAGATGTGACATGACGTCACTTCCAAAGGACCAATG
AACATGTCTGACCAATTTCATATAATGTGAAAACGATTTTCATAGGCAGAATAAATAACATTTAAATTAA
ACTGGGCATCAGCGCAATTCAATTGGTTTGGTAATAGCAAGGGAAAATAGAATGAAGTGATCTCCAAAAA
ATAAGTACTTTTTGACTGTAAATAAAATTGTAAGGAGTAAAAAGTACTTTTTTTTCTAAAAAAATGTAAT
TAAGTAAAAGTAAAAGTATTGATTTTTAATTGTACTCAAGTAAAGTAAAAATCCCCAAAAATAATACTTA
AGTACAGTAATCAAGTAAAATTACTCAAGTACTTTACACCTCTGGTTCTTGACCCCCTACCTTCAGCAAG
CCCAGCAGATCCACTAGTTCTAGAGCGGCCGCCACCGCGGTGGAGCTCCAGCTTTTGTTCCCTTTAGTGA
GGGTTAATTGCGCGCTTGGCGTAATCATGGTCATAGCTGTTTCCTGTGTGAAATTGTTATCCGCTCACAA
TTCCACACAACATACGAGCCGGAAGCATAAAGTGTAAAGCCTGGGGTGCCTAATGAGTGAGCTAACTCAC
ATTAATTGCGTTGCGCTCACTGCCCGCTTTCCAGTCGGGAAACCTGTCGTGCCAGCTGCATTAATGAATC
GGCCAACGCGCGGGGAGAGGCGGTTTGCGTATTGGGCGCTCTTCCGCTTCCTCGCTCACTGACTCGCTGC
GCTCGGTCGTTCGGCTGCGGCGAGCGGTATCAGCTCACTCAAAGGCGGTAATACGGTTATCCACAGAATC
AGGGGATAACGCAGGAAAGAACATGTGAGCAAAAGGCCAGCAAAAGGCCAGGAACCGTAAAAAGGCCGCG
TTGCTGGCGTTTTTCCATAGGCTCCGCCCCCCTGACGAGCATCACAAAAATCGACGCTCAAGTCAGAGGT
GGCGAAACCCGACAGGACTATAAAGATACCAGGCGTTTCCCCCTGGAAGCTCCCTCGTGCGCTCTCCTGT
TCCGACCCTGCCGCTTACCGGATACCTGTCCGCCTTTCTCCCTTCGGGAAGCGTGGCGCTTTCTCATAGC
TCACGCTGTAGGTATCTCAGTTCGGTGTAGGTCGTTCGCTCCAAGCTGGGCTGTGTGCACGAACCCCCCG
TTCAGCCCGACCGCTGCGCCTTATCCGGTAACTATCGTCTTGAGTCCAACCCGGTAAGACACGACTTATC
GCCACTGGCAGCAGCCACTGGTAACAGGATTAGCAGAGCGAGGTATGTAGGCGGTGCTACAGAGTTCTTG
AAGTGGTGGCCTAACTACGGCTACACTAGAAGGACAGTATTTGGTATCTGCGCTCTGCTGAAGCCAGTTA
CCTTCGGAAAAAGAGTTGGTAGCTCTTGATCCGGCAAACAAACCACCGCTGGTAGCGGTGGTTTTTTTGT
TTGCAAGCAGCAGATTACGCGCAGAAAAAAAGGATCTCAAGAAGATCCTTTGATCTTTTCTACGGGGTCT
GACGCTCAGTGGAACGAAAACTCACGTTAAGGGATTTTGGTCATGAGATTATCAAAAAGGATCTTCACCT
AGATCCTTTTAAATTAAAAATGAAGTTTTAAATCAATCTAAAGTATATATGAGTAAACTTGGTCTGACAG
TTACCAATGCTTAATCAGTGAGGCACCTATCTCAGCGATCTGTCTATTTCGTTCATCCATAGTTGCCTGA
CTCCCCGTCGTGTAGATAACTACGATACGGGAGGGCTTACCATCTGGCCCCAGTGCTGCAATGATACCGC
GAGACCCACGCTCACCGGCTCCAGATTTATCAGCAATAAACCAGCCAGCCGGAAGGGCCGAGCGCAGAAG
TGGTCCTGCAACTTTATCCGCCTCCATCCAGTCTATTAATTGTTGCCGGGAAGCTAGAGTAAGTAGTTCG
CCAGTTAATAGTTTGCGCAACGTTGTTGCCATTGCTACAGGCATCGTGGTGTCACGCTCGTCGTTTGGTA
TGGCTTCATTCAGCTCCGGTTCCCAACGATCAAGGCGAGTTACATGATCCCCCATGTTGTGCAAAAAAGC
GGTTAGCTCCTTCGGTCCTCCGATCGTTGTCAGAAGTAAGTTGGCCGCAGTGTTATCACTCATGGTTATG
GCAGCACTGCATAATTCTCTTACTGTCATGCCATCCGTAAGATGCTTTTCTGTGACTGGTGAGTACTCAA
CCAAGTCATTCTGAGAATAGTGTATGCGGCGACCGAGTTGCTCTTGCCCGGCGTCAATACGGGATAATAC
CGCGCCACATAGCAGAACTTTAAAAGTGCTCATCATTGGAAAACGTTCTTCGGGGCGAAAACTCTCAAGG
ATCTTACCGCTGTTGAGATCCAGTTCGATGTAACCCACTCGTGCACCCAACTGATCTTCAGCATCTTTTA
CTTTCACCAGCGTTTCTGGGTGAGCAAAAACAGGAAGGCAAAATGCCGCAAAAAAGGGAATAAGGGCGAC
ACGGAAATGTTGAATACTCATACTCTTCCTTTTTCAATATTATTGAAGCATTTATCAGGGTTATTGTCTC
ATGAGCGGATACATATTTGAATGTATTTAGAAAAATAAACAAATAGGGGTTCCGCGCACATTTCCCCGAA
AAGTG
