Features (pLannotate 1.2.2; 19 found; start..end, strand, type, name):
      2..22      +  protein_bind   attB1: mutant version of attB; core recombination site for the Gateway® BP reaction BP Clonase™
     32..727     +  CDS            mKate2: mKate2 is a basic (constitutively fluorescent) red fluorescent protein published in 2009, derived from Entacmaea quadricolor. It is reported to be a rapidly-maturing monomer with moderate acid sensitivity.
    729..753     -  protein_bind   attB2: mutant version of attB; recombination site for the Gateway® BP reaction BP Clonase™
    815..6994    +  CDS            DYSF: DYSF_HUMAN - Also known as FER1L1. Experimental evidence at protein level: Swiss-Prot protein existence level 1. Key calcium ion sensor involved in the Ca(2+)-triggered synaptic vesicle-plasma membrane fusion. Plays a role in the sarcolemma repair mechanism of both skeletal muscle and cardiomyocytes that permits rapid resealing of membranes disrupted by mechanical stress (By similarity). From Homo sapiens (Human).
   7043..7063    +  CDS            lacZα (fragment): LacZα fragment of β-galactosidase; lacZ fragment
   7079..7213    -  polyA_signal   SV40 poly(A) signal: SV40 polyadenylation signal
   7236..7319    -  CDS            large T antigen (fragment): large T antigen from SV40 (simian virus 40)
   7885..7925    -  misc_feature   MCS (fragment): pBluescript multiple cloning site
   7938..7956    -  promoter       T3 promoter: promoter for bacteriophage T3 RNA polymerase
   7999..8021    -  protein_bind   lac operator (fragment): The lac repressor binds to the lac operator to inhibit transcription in E. coli. This inhibition can be relieved by adding lactose or isopropyl-β-D-thiogalactopyranoside (IPTG). lac repressor encoded by lacI
   8025..8055    -  promoter       lac promoter: promoter for the E. coli lac operon
   8070..8091    -  protein_bind   CAP binding site: CAP binding activates transcription in the presence of cAMP. E. coli catabolite activator protein
   8104..8196    -  CDS            lacI (fragment): lac repressor; lacI; The lac repressor binds to the lac operator to inhibit transcription in E. coli. This inhibition can be relieved by adding lactose or isopropyl-β-D-thiogalactopyranoside (IPTG).
   8379..8967    -  rep_origin     ori: high-copy-number ColE1/pMB1/pBR322/pUC origin of replication
   9138..9998    -  CDS            AmpR: β-lactamase; bla; confers resistance to ampicillin, carbenicillin, and related antibiotics
   9999..10103   -  promoter       AmpR promoter: bla
  10129..10350   -  rep_origin     M13 ori (fragment) (sequence partly withheld): M13 bacteriophage origin of replication; arrow indicates direction of (+) strand synthesis
  10350..10637   +  CDS            tyr (fragment) (sequence partly withheld): TYRO_ORYLA - Also known as tyro. Experimental evidence at transcript level: Swiss-Prot protein existence level 2. This is a copper-containing oxidase that functions in the formation of pigments such as melanins and other polyphenolic compounds. From Oryzias latipes (Japanese rice fish) (Japanese killifish).
  11219..11239   +  protein_bind   attB4: mutant version of attB; core recombination site for the Gateway® BP reaction BP Clonase™
>Addgene plasmid #109492 | actc1b-mKate2-DysF | addgene full sequence | sequence record 219924 | Addgene NGS Result
GCAAGTTTGTACAAAAAAGCAGGCTGCCACCATGGTGAGCGAGCTGATTAAGGAGAACATGCACATGAAG
CTGTACATGGAGGGCACCGTGAACAACCACCACTTCAAGTGCACATCCGAGGGCGAAGGCAAGCCCTACG
AGGGCACCCAGACCATGAGAATCAAGGCGGTCGAGGGCGGCCCTCTCCCCTTCGCCTTCGACATCCTGGC
TACCAGCTTCATGTACGGCAGCAAAACCTTCATCAACCACACCCAGGGCATCCCCGACTTCTTTAAGCAG
TCCTTCCCCGAGGGCTTCACATGGGAGAGAGTCACCACATACGAAGACGGGGGCGTGCTGACCGCTACCC
AGGACACCAGCCTCCAGGACGGCTGCCTCATCTACAACGTCAAGATCAGAGGGGTGAACTTCCCATCCAA
CGGCCCTGTGATGCAGAAGAAAACACTCGGCTGGGAGGCCTCCACCGAGACCCTGTACCCCGCTGACGGC
GGCCTGGAAGGCAGAGCCGACATGGCCCTGAAGCTCGTGGGCGGGGGCCACCTGATCTGCAACTTGAAGA
CCACATACAGATCCAAGAAACCCGCTAAGAACCTCAAGATGCCCGGCGTCTACTATGTGGACAGAAGACT
GGAAAGAATCAAGGAGGCCGACAAAGAGACCTACGTCGAGCAGCACGAGGTGGCTGTGGCCAGATACTGC
GACCTCCCTAGCAAACTGGGGCACAGAGACCCAGCTTTCTTGTACAAAGTGGTGTTGAGGTGTTTGCTAC
AGAGAGCGACCAACCTGAGAAATGTAGAGAAGGGGGAAAGGCATAGCGACCCGCTTGCTAGCATCACTTT
CAGAGGGACAAAAAAGAAGACTAAAGTCATCAAAAATAATGTCAATCCTGTCTGGAATGAGGGCTTTGAG
TGGGACCTGAAGGGTGTTCCTTTAGATTCGGGAGCAGAGCTTCATGTTGTCGTTAAAGACCATGAGAAAA
TGGGCAGGAATAGGTTTCTGGGGGAGTGTCGAGTTGCTCTTCGAGATGTGCTCAATTCTCCAAACCTGGC
TGCTACTTTTACCGTGTCCCTGGTCGACACAAAGAGAAACAGCACTGGGGCCACAATAACCCTGCAGGTC
TCCTACATCCCTCCTCCAGGGATGACGCCCATCTTTCAGCCTCCTCCACAGCCAGAGGCCCAGCACACAC
CGGTGGAGCTGGACACAGTCACAGTTTTCTCATTGGACACTATGGGCGAGGATGACACTGAGAGCATGCT
GATGATGGAGGTGGCGGAGGAGCCTGAACCTGTTCCAGGACCCCAGGGGCAGGACATCGGCGCCCCTACA
GCACCACCCAAAAAGGCTCCACCCAACTTTAACCAGGGACTAAAGAAAGAGAAACGCCAAAGCAACAAAT
CCCCCCTGTCCGACAAAGCCCAGGACCTCCAGGTTCGGCTGCGCATCATTGAAGGAAGGCAGCTTCCTGG
TGTCAACATCAAACCAGTCGTCAAAGTCACAGTTGGAGGACAGACGAAGAGAACCCGCATTAAAAAGGGC
AATAATCCATTTTTTGATGAGACCTTTTTTCTAAACTTCTTTGAGAAACCTTCAGATCTTTTTGATGAGC
CAATATTCATAACCGTATTTGATTCCAAGTCACTACGGAAAGACTCTGTCATTGGAGAATTCGAGCTGGA
TGTTGGCATGGTTTATAATGAACACCGACATGCTATTCTCAGAAAATGGTTGTTGCTGGCAGACCCTGAT
GATCTTTCTGCAGGGGCCAGAGGTTATTTGAAGGTCAGCATGTTTGTGCTGGCCGCAGGAGATGAACCTC
CGATGGATAAGAAAGAGGGTGTGGAGGAAAAGGAGGACATAGAGGCCAATCTGTTGAGACCAGCTGGTCT
AACCCTGAGAGGAGCCACGTTCACTCTGAGAGTCTACAGAGCAGAAGACCTTCCTCAGATGGGTGATGCT
CTTATTGACGATGTCAAACATTTCCTTGGCTTTGACACTAATCGAAAGAACCTGGTGGATCCATTGGTGG
AGGTCAACTTTGCAGGAAAAACGGTAAGTAGTAAGATTCTGGAGAAATGCGCTAACCCTCAGTGGAACCA
GTGCCTCACTCTGCCCATCAGGTTTCCATCCATGTGTGAAAAGATGAGAATACGTATTTTAGATTGGGAT
CGTGCGAGTCATAATGATGTCATTGGCACTGCACACTTATGCATGTCTAAAATCTCAGCCCCTGGAGGAG
ATATTGAAGTGGATGACAGTATAGGCTTTCTTCCGACCTTTGGACCCTGCTTTGTCAACATGTATGGGAG
TCCTCGAGAGTTCACAGCTTTCTCAGACCCACACGAGGCACTAAACCTGGGAAAGGGAGAGGGTGTGGCC
TATCGGGGACGTGTGTTGTTGGAGCTCATAACAAAGCTTTCTGATCAGGTGGACCAAAGGTCTGAAGACA
TCAACTCTGATGACCTGCTAGTGGTAGAAAAATTCATGCGGAAGAGGAAGTTTTCCCTGTTTGCTGCGTT
CTACTCGGCCACTCTCCTTCAAGATGTGGACGATGCAGTTCAGTTTGAAGTCAGTATCGGTAACTACGGC
AACAAGTTCGACAACACCTGTTTGCCTCTGGCATCCACCACTCAATTCAGCAGAGCTGTGTTCGACGGCT
GCCATTACTATTACCTGCCATGGGGAAATGTGAAACCTGTGGTGGTGGTGTCTTCAGAGTGGGAAGACAT
TGGCCCTCGTATAGAGGCCCTCAACATGCTGCTTAGCATAGTCGACCGACTGGAGTCAAACTTGGAACAG
GTACAGCTGGAGCTCAAAGCAAGAAGTGACGGTCAGGAAGTCGAGCAGAGGGTTGTCCAGCTGCTTGATG
ATGTCATTGCAGACTGCAGTGAGGAACTCCCTGAGTTGGACAAATGGCCTTGTGTGACTCCACTGGATAA
AGCTCTGAGGAATCTGCGCAAGATTAACATGCAGCAGATAGTGCAGGCGGCCCTGGCACTCAAACATGGA
CCAGAGACTGAACTGAGTGCAGTGCTGGAGCAGGCTGAGGACTGGACCATGAGACTACGCTACCTCTCTG
AGGAGCCCCAAAACAGTCTGCCAGATATAATAATCTGGATGCTTCAGGGAGACAGACGAGTGGCCTACCA
CAGAATCCCTGCCCATCAAGTTCTCTTTTCCTATGGTTACTGTGGCAAGCACTGTGGCCAACTTCAGACG
GTTTTCATGAAGTGTCCACAGGAAGATGGGGGATGTAGTAAAATCCCAGCTCAGCTCAGAATCAAGGTGT
GGTTCGGACTGACTGCGGATGTCAAATCTTTTAACCAGTTTGCAGAGGGCAAACTCTCAGTGTTTGCAGA
AACGTATGAGAACCAGACTAAACTGGCTCTGGTGGGGAACTGGGGTACGACGGGTCTGACTTACCCCAAG
TTCAGTGATGTGACCGGCAGAGTCAAACTGCCAAAGGAGAGCTTCAAACCCTCTTCAGGCTGGAGCTGGG
CAGGAGAATGGTTCATCAGCCCAGAGAAAACGATGCTGTATGATGCTGATGCAGGTCATATAAGCTTTTT
GGAGGAGGTGTTTGAAAATCAGTTGCGGTTGCCAGGAGGACAGTGGATTGGCATGCCGGAGGGGTACACA
GATGTGAATGGAGAAAAGGCTGTTCCTAAAGATGAGATCGAGTGTCCCCCTGGCTGGGTGTGGGAGGATA
TTGAGTGGAGCGAGGATCTGAAGCGTGCAGTGGATGATCAAGGGTGGGAATATGGAATAACCCTCCCCCC
GGACCGCCGACCAAAGTCCTGGGTTCCATCTGAGAAGATGTACCATACCAACCGTCGGAGACGCTGGATC
AGACTCCGCCGTAGAGACATGCAGAAAATGGAGGCGCTCAGAAAACAGCGGCCAGACGAGTCCGAGCGTG
AGGGCTGGGAATATGCCTCTTTATTTGGCTGGAAGTTTCACCTCAAGCAGAAGAAAACCGACTTGTTCCG
TCGCCGGCGCTGGAGACGTCGAATGGAGCCATTAGAAAAGACAGGGCCGGCGGCCATCTTTGCCTTGGAG
TGTTCGCTGAGCAGCTTTACTGATGAAAAGAATGACGATAAGTCAGTCACTACAACGTTTGGTGTCAGCC
GGCCGACTATCTCCTGCTTCTTTGATAGTGGGACCCTGTATCATTTGCGCTGTTACTTGTATCAGGCCAG
AGACCTGCTGGCTATGGACAAGGACAGTTTCTCGGATGCCTATGCCGTTGTATCGTTCCTGCATCAGAGT
CAGAAGACGGTGACTGTTCGAAACACACTCAACCCCACCTGGGACCAGACCCTCATTTTCTACGAAGTGG
AAATTTTTGGAGACCATCTTGTGACTGAGAGGAGTCCTCCAAACATTGTGGTGGAGCTGTACGATCAGGA
CACCTATGGAGCTGATGAGTTCATGGGCCGCTGTGTTTGCCAACCATCAATGGCATCTTCCCCTCGCCTC
GCCTGGTATCCCATCCAGAAAGCAGGGAATTCTGCAGGAGATCTGCTTGCTGCTTTTGAACTGATCCGCA
GAGATAAACCTGCAGTTCATCACATCCCGGGTCAAGAGGGAGATATTATACCACCCTCACATATCATGGA
TGAGCTTGTGCTTCCAGGGTTCCTCTCTGAGAATCAACAGCAATGGCCAGAGGACTCTGATTTGCCCTAT
CCACCACCTCAGAGGGAGCCAAACGTCTACATGGTGCCACAGGGGATAAAACCTGTCCTACAGCGCACTG
CTATTGAGATACTGGCATGGGGTTTGCGTAACCTGAAGAGTTTCCAGCTGGCCAGTGTCACGTCTCCCAG
TCTTCAGGTGGAATGTGGCGGATCTGTGGTTCAGTCGTGCGTCATTCGAAATATTAAGAAGAACCCTAAT
TTTGACGTCAACATCCTGTCCATTGATGTCCGATTGCCTAAGGAAGAGCTCTACATGCCCCCATTGGTGA
TCAAGGTTATAGACAACCGGCAGTTTGGCAGGAAGCCTGTGGTGGGCCAGTGTTCAGTCCACTCGCTCAA
TGAGTTCTACTTCCAGCCGGAAAGTCTGGAGAGAGACTCAACAGAAGAGGAATTTGAAGTTATTGCTCAC
ACACCTAGAGATGATGTTCTGGTTGATATTGATGACAAGGAGCCTCTAATCCCTGGACAGCAGGATGAAT
TTATGGACTGGTGGAGCAAGTTTTATGCCTCCATGGGTGAAAGGACCAAGTGTGGGAGTTATCTGGAGAA
AGGGTTCGATATGCTGCAGGTGTATGACAGAGAACTGGAGAAGACTGAAGGCTTTGAGCAATTTGCTGAT
TTCTGTCAAACGTTTAAACTTTACCGTGGAAGAACCCAGAATGACAGCGAAGATCCTTCCGTTGTTGGAG
AGTTCAAGGGTTCGTTTAAGATCTATCCATTGCCTGATGATCCCCCTATGCCTGTACCCACACGTCAGTT
TCGCAAACTCCCCCCGAACGGTATAGAGGAGTGCTTGGTACGCATCTACATCATCCAGGCTTTTGGGTTA
CAGCCCAAAGATGCCAATGGCAAGTGTGACCCCTACGTTAAGATCACGCTTGGCAAGAAATCAGTCGATG
ACCACGACAATTACATACCCTGTACTTTGGAGCCCGTCTTTGGAAAGATGTTTGAGCTGACCTGCTGTCT
GCCTCTTGAGAAAGACCTGAAGATTACACTCTATGATTACGACATGGTGACTAAAGATGAGAAAATCGGA
GAGACCATCATTGATTTGGAGAACCGCTTCTTGTCTCGTCATGGTGCTCGCTGCGGCCTTCCGCAGTCCT
ACTGTCTGTCAGGAATTAACCAGTGGCGAGATCAACTTAAACCATCTCAGCTACTTCATCGTCTGTGTGA
GAGGCGAAACTACAAACTCCCCGTCTACAAGCAGGATCGAATTTACTTCAGAGGACATGAATACACTGTC
GCAGACCTTGATGAAGGGAAACCTCTTAACCCTCACTTGGGACCAGTGATGGAGCGTCTGGCTCTGTTGG
TGTTGAGGAGGCATGGTTTGGTGCCTGAACATGTCGAGACGCGACCCCTCTACAGCCCCCTTCAGCCAGA
TATAGAACAGGGGCGACTACAAATGTGGGTGGACCTGTTCCCTAAGTCTTTAGGCCCTCCAGGTCCTCCA
TTCAACATCACCCCACGCAAAGCTAAAAAGTTCTTCCTGCGCTGTATTATATGGAACACAAGAGATGTAA
TCTTGGATGATGTCAGCGTTACCGGGGAGAAGATGAGTGACATTTATGTGAAAGGCTGGATGCACGGCCA
TGAGGAGAACAAGCAGAAAACAGACGTGCACTACCGATCGCTGGGTGGAGAGGGTAACTTTAACTGGCGC
TTCCTCTTCCCCTTCCACTATTTACCTGCGGAACAACTGTGCACCATTGATAAAAAGGAGCACTTTTGGA
GTCTGGATAAAGTTGAAACGAAGCTTCCTCCTAAACTTACTATCCAGATTTGGGACAATGACAAGTTCTC
CTTTGATGATTTCCTCGGCTCTTTGGAGATGGATCTGAACCACATGCTGAGTCCTGCGAAGTCTCCAGAG
AAGTGTGGTCTTGAGATGCTCACTCAGTCCCAGGACAAACTGGTCTCTTTGCTTGAGCAGAAAACGGTGA
AAGGCTGGTGGCCGTGTGTCTGTGACAAAGAAGACAAGAAGATACTTGCTGGAAAGGTGGAGATGTCTCT
GGAAATAGTCTGTGAACAGGAGCAGGATGAGAGGCCTGCAGGACTCGGCCGAGATGAGCCCAACATGAAT
CCCCATCTAGAGGAGCCTCAGCGTCCCGAGACATCATTCTTATGGTTCTCGTCCCCATATAAGACGTTTA
GGTTCATTGTGTGGAGGAGGTTTAAGTGGCTTATTCTGGGCCTCTTTATACTCCTTTTCATTATTCTCTT
CCTTGGAGTATTTCTCTACGCCTTCCCTAACTATGCTGCTATGAAGATGGTTGGACCCTTCAGTGGACTA
GGAAAGGGAACACAGTGACAACTTTATTATACATAGTTGATAATTCACTGGCCGTCGTTTTACGGTACCA
TCGATGATGATCCAGACATGATAAGATACATTGATGAGTTTGGACAAACCACAACTAGAATGCAGTGAAA
AAAATGCTTTATTTGTGAAATTTGTGATGCTATTGCTTTATTTGTAACCATTATAAGCTGCAATAAACAA
GTTAACAACAACAATTGCATTCATTTTATGTTTCAGGTTCAGGGGGAGGTGTGGGAGGTTTTTTAAAGCA
AGTAAAACCTCTACAAATGTGGTATGGCTGATTATGATCCTCTAGATCAGATCTGCGAAGATACGGCCAC
GGGTGCTCTTGATCCTGTGGCTGATTTTGGACTGTGCTGCTCGCAGCTGCTGATGAATCACATACTTCCT
CCATTTTCTTCCACTGATTGACTGTTATAATTTCCCTAATTTCCAGGTCAAGGTGCTGTGCATTGTGGTA
ATAGATGTGACATGACGTCACTTCCAAAGGACCAATGAACATGTCTGACCAATTTCATATAATGTGAAAA
CGATTTTCATAGGCAGAATAAATAACATTTAAATTAAACTGGGCATCAGCGCAATTCAATTGGTTTGGTA
ATAGCAAGGGAAAATAGAATGAAGTGATCTCCAAAAAATAAGTACTTTTTGACTGTAAATAAAATTGTAA
GGAGTAAAAAGTACTTTTTTTTCTAAAAAAATGTAATTAAGTAAAAGTAAAAGTATTGATTTTTAATTGT
ACTCAAGTAAAGTAAAAATCCCCAAAAATAATACTTAAGTACAGTAATCAAGTAAAATTACTCAAGTACT
TTACACCTCTGGTTCTTGACCCCCTACCTTCAGCAAGCCCAGCAGATCCACTAGTTCTAGAGCGGCCGCC
ACCGCGGTGGAGCTCCAGCTTTTGTTCCCTTTAGTGAGGGTTAATTGCGCGCTTGGCGTAATCATGGTCA
TAGCTGTTTCCTGTGTGAAATTGTTATCCGCTCACAATTCCACACAACATACGAGCCGGAAGCATAAAGT
GTAAAGCCTGGGGTGCCTAATGAGTGAGCTAACTCACATTAATTGCGTTGCGCTCACTGCCCGCTTTCCA
GTCGGGAAACCTGTCGTGCCAGCTGCATTAATGAATCGGCCAACGCGCGGGGAGAGGCGGTTTGCGTATT
GGGCGCTCTTCCGCTTCCTCGCTCACTGACTCGCTGCGCTCGGTCGTTCGGCTGCGGCGAGCGGTATCAG
CTCACTCAAAGGCGGTAATACGGTTATCCACAGAATCAGGGGATAACGCAGGAAAGAACATGTGAGCAAA
AGGCCAGCAAAAGGCCAGGAACCGTAAAAAGGCCGCGTTGCTGGCGTTTTTCCATAGGCTCCGCCCCCCT
GACGAGCATCACAAAAATCGACGCTCAAGTCAGAGGTGGCGAAACCCGACAGGACTATAAAGATACCAGG
CGTTTCCCCCTGGAAGCTCCCTCGTGCGCTCTCCTGTTCCGACCCTGCCGCTTACCGGATACCTGTCCGC
CTTTCTCCCTTCGGGAAGCGTGGCGCTTTCTCATAGCTCACGCTGTAGGTATCTCAGTTCGGTGTAGGTC
GTTCGCTCCAAGCTGGGCTGTGTGCACGAACCCCCCGTTCAGCCCGACCGCTGCGCCTTATCCGGTAACT
ATCGTCTTGAGTCCAACCCGGTAAGACACGACTTATCGCCACTGGCAGCAGCCACTGGTAACAGGATTAG
CAGAGCGAGGTATGTAGGCGGTGCTACAGAGTTCTTGAAGTGGTGGCCTAACTACGGCTACACTAGAAGA
ACAGTATTTGGTATCTGCGCTCTGCTGAAGCCAGTTACCTTCGGAAAAAGAGTTGGTAGCTCTTGATCCG
GCAAACAAACCACCGCTGGTAGCGGTGGTTTTTTTGTTTGCAAGCAGCAGATTACGCGCAGAAAAAAAGG
ATCTCAAGAAGATCCTTTGATCTTTTCTACGGGGTCTGACGCTCAGTGGAACGAAAACTCACGTTAAGGC
ATTTTGGTCATGAGATTATCAAAAAGGATCTTCACCTAGATCCTTTTAAATTAAAAATGAAGTTTTAAAT
CAATCTAAAGTATATATGAGTAAACTTGGTCTGACAGTTACCAATGCTTAATCAGTGAGGCACCTATCTC
AGCGATCTGTCTATTTCGTTCATCCATAGTTGCCTGACTCCCCGTCGTGTAGATAACTACGATACGGGAG
GGCTTACCATCTGGCCCCAGTGCTGCAATGATACCGCGAGACCCACGCTCACCGGCTCCAGATTTATCAG
CAATAAACCAGCCAGCCGGAAGGGCCGAGCGCAGAAGTGGTCCTGCAACTTTATCCGCCTCCATCCAGTC
TATTAATTGTTGCCGGGAAGCTAGAGTAAGTAGTTCGCCAGTTAATAGTTTGCGCAACGTTGTTGCCATT
GCTACAGGCATCGTGGTGTCACGCTCGTCGTTTGGTATGGCTTCATTCAGCTCCGGTTCCCAACGATCAA
GGCGAGTTACATGATCCCCCATGTTGTGCAAAAAAGCGGTTAGCTCCTTCGGTCCTCCGATCGTTGTCAG
AAGTAAGTTGGCCGCAGTGTTATCACTCATGGTTATGGCAGCACTGCATAATTCTCTTACTGTCATGCCA
TCCGTAAGATGCTTTTCTGTGACTGGTGAGTACTCAACCAAGTCATTCTGAGAATAGTGTATGCGGCGAC
CGAGTTGCTCTTGCCCGGCGTCAATACGGGATAATACCGCGCCACATAGCAGAACTTTAAAAGTGCTCAT
CATTGGAAAACGTTCTTCGGGGCGAAAACTCTCAAGGATCTTACCGCTGTTGAGATCCAGTTCGATGTAA
CCCACTCGTGCACCCAACTGATCTTCAGCATCTTTTACTTTCACCAGCGTTTCTGGGTGAGCAAAAACAG
GAAGGCAAAATGCCGCAAAAAAGGGAATAAGGGCGACACGGAAATGTTGAATACTCATACTCTTCCTTTT
TCAATATTATTGAAGCATTTATCAGGGTTATTGTCTCATGAGCGGATACATATTTGAATGTATTTAGAAA
AATAAACAAATAGGGGTTCCGCGCACATTTCCCCGAAAAGTGCCACCTAAATTGTAAGCGTTAATATTTT
GTTAAAATTCGCGTTAAATTTTTGTTAAATCAGCTCATTTTTTAACCAATAGGCCGAAATCGGCAAAATC
CCTTATAAATCAAAAGAATAGACCGAGATAGGGT
[37 nt withheld, positions 10255-10291]
AAAGAACGTGGACTCCAACGTCAAAGG
[32 nt withheld, positions 10319-10350]
GCTGGCTAAGAACTCATCAGCCTCCCCGGTCCATCTACCCACGTACCAATGCACCAATTGGCCACAATGA
CGGCTACTACATGGTGCCATTCCTTCCTCTTTATAGGAATGGAGACTACCTCCTGTCCAACAATGCTCTT
GGATACGAGTACGCCTACCTGTTGGACCCAGGTCATTGCACAACACCAGAAATGCCCTCTGATCTGCAAA
AGACGTGAATATCTGTTCAGACACCCATATCCACTCTGTTCCACACAGGTCAGAGGTTTGTCCAGGAGTT
CTTGACAGAGGTGTAAAAAGTACTCAAAAATTTTACTCAAGTGAAAGTACAAGTACTTAGGGAAAATTTT
ACTCAATTAAAAGTAAAAGTATCTGGCTAGAATCTTACTTGAGTAAAAGTAAAAAAGTACTCCATTAAAA
TTGTACTTGAGTATTAAGGAAGTAAAAGTAAAAGCAAGAAAGAAAACTAGAGATTCTTGTTTAAGCTTTT
AATCTCAAAAAACATTAAATGAAATGCATACAAGGTTTTATCCTGCTTTAGAACTGTTTGTATTTAATTA
TCAAACTATAAGACAGACAATCTAATGCCAGTACACGCTACTCAAAGTTGTAAAACCTCAGATTTAACTT
CAGTAGAAGCTGATTCTCAAAATTGTTAGTGTCAAGCCTAGCTCTTTTGGGGCTGAAAAGCAATCCTGCA
GTGCTGAAAAGCCTCTCACAGGCAGCCGATGCGGGAAGAGGTGTATTAGTCTTGATAGAGAGGCTGCAAA
TAGCAGGAAACGTGAGCAGAGACTCCCTGGTGTCTGAAACACAGGCCAGATGGGCCCTCGAGCAGGAAAC
AGCTATGACCATGATTACGCCAAGCTATCAACTTTGTATAGAAAAGTTGGCACGCGCAGATTCCGTGTGG
GCCTGGTAATATCTTACCATTTTAAGCTATTTTAAGATTAGGGAAAAAAATTAAATAAAACTACTTTAAA
ATTACTTTCCTTAAAAAGCAACATATTTATTTAGTTTTTGTTTAACTGGCTCAAGATTGTAATATTTTAC
TTTTACATGTTTTTTTAAGTACCTAAATGTGTTCAAAAGTAAAGTATGTTATTGTTTTTTTTTTTTAATG
TTAGCTAAGCTTTAAATTGTAATATATTACTTTTAAAAGTGACTTTTTAAAAATGTAAATAAAAAAGTAA
CTATAAATGTGTAATGCATGTTATTTCTGTGGGTTTTTAATTTTCATCTCAACTGGGCTTACAATTTTAA
CATAATAAAAATCAAATCAAATCAAATCAGGCCCTTATTTGTCACATACACTCTTGTATACTGAAATAAA
CTAAATGTTGAGAAAAATTTAAATACACCAAAATAACGCATACCTTTTTTGTAATTACCTAAGTAAAACA
TTTAGTTCCTTTTTTAAGTGACTCAAGATTGTAATCTATTAATTGTAAAAGATAAAACTAGTGATCAATC
TGACGTGCTTCTATGCAGCCTGTGAGATTAATTGTGATGTTTAATTATTAAACAATTTAAATGGATCAAA
CATTTCACATGTGCTTATTGTGTCCAACAAAACCAGCAGAAGCACTTAAAAATATTGCATGACAACATGA
GTTTTTAATGTAAATTATATATACTTCCTAAACGAAGTTAATCATATTTCTAAAATAATAATGTCATTGA
AATATTTAAATAAATGATAAGCTTTAGTTGATTCAACATAAAATTGAAAGCAATAAGGACTTTTTTTTTT
TACAGCGGTGAAGCAAAAGCATGTAATAATCATATAATATAATAAATAAATAAATAAATAATGGCTCTTG
GTGCAAATATGAACACTTTAAATAAATATAGAATAAATATGATCAATAAGTCATAACGATGTGTTTTATG
TTGATTATAATTTAAACATGTTTCTAACGCAAGTTTTAAAAACTGTTTTAAAGTATTATTTTAAGTTATA
AGATCAATTTGACTCAACATTTTGTAGTGAAAATATGTTGTGTAAAATTAATATAATATACACTATAAAA
ATGCAGGGTTCCACACAATACATTAATGTTGTCCCAACACAAATCGATTAAGTTAACAAATATATGTGGA
TTGAACATAAAAAATTAAGTTGTCCCAATGAAATCTCAAGAATTGTGTTGTTTCAGCTCATTTTAAATAA
GTAGTTTTAACAAGTAAAAAATAACATATTTTTGAGTGTGTATATATATATATTACAAAATATAATAATA
TAAAATGTAAAAGATATAAACCATGCTACATATATTTAAGAGCTATTTTGCACATTACTTTTTTGCAAGC
CATTTTAGTGTTTTTTTTACAAATATATATTAGCTAAATATACAATATCTTAAATATACAATTAATCAGA
CATGCAATTAATGCATTTAACCTACATAAAAATACATGATCAACATATGTTTTATGCTGATTACAACTAA
ATCAAACGTAATGAAATTAATTTATAAAAGCGATTTAAATATGTCAATATTTTAAGTTAAAATCACTTGA
AACCTACTATAAATGAACTTAAATTAAAAAAATCTCCTTTAATTCCAATGCAACAGTGTTGTTTTTTCAG
CTGAGGACCCCCGGTGCAGATGGTTGGCCCCCGGCCCGCTATTCTAAGGAAGCCTTTCTTAATTTTAGGG
CGGCGCTGCATGCGCTCAGATCAGATTCACGGGTGGAGAGGGTTATTTTCTCTTTTTTATTTTTTCTTGC
CTGCTCATATTTGGGCCTGTGTGAACCCCAGGCTCCGCCTCGGCCCCCAGGAGCCGCTCTTATTTAAAGG
GGATCCTCGCCTTCAGTCTTCGTCCCAGTGGAAGCATCAGTCTTGTGATAACAACTTGGTGAGTCCTACA
GACCAGCGCTCGACTCTAGGCTTTAAATGCATTGATTTCTCTGGATTAGCTACCGGGAGAGTTTTAACTT
TGCTTATTAGTCTTGTGCTCGAACTGCTAGGTTTAAAGAGTGTTTTCTCTAATGCATGCATGAAGCGACA
GCTGAAAACCAGAAATAGAGCGTTTGTCCTCCTGTTAAACTCTAGCCTTTCTTTGGCATTTGTCAGTCCG
AGTCTTCAGCTGCCGGCAGGAGATTGGGTTTCAGTAACACTTGCTGAGCACAAACTACACGTGCTTTCTT
CAGATTTAATTCATTATTAATCATTCTAGATTTAAATGATGTTCTTACTCATTGCTGATTATTTTAGCCT
TGCGGAGCAGATTAAATGAGCACGTGTTTCATTAAGATTGATTTAAATATAATTAATATTTCACCACTGT
AGTTTTAAAATTGCCTTCTAAGTCATGGTTGATTTTTAATAGGTATCGGCTCTAATTAGATTACTATTTT
GGTTTTTAAATGTTATTTCTATTTCATTTGTAGGCTCGTTTTTAATGTGATTTTATTAGATTCTAGTTTT
AAAATCATCTCTTAGCCTTAATGAGCAGACTGAATGAACATGTTTCATTAAGATTAACTTCATTATAATG
AATTATTTAATCATTCTAGTGGGTTATAAATCAGCTCTATTTAAATTAATTGTCGTGTTTATTTCTATTT
AATTTTTGATTATTTTTTCAGGGTCGTTTTTATGTGATTTTTTCCCGTTTCTAATTTTAAACTAATTGTT
TGATTTTTATATGATTCGACTCTTTTTAAATGAATTGTTTTGCTTTTTTTATTGAGCATATATATATTAT
ACAATTTCAATCAACAATTGTTGTGCTTTTTAAATGTTGTTTCTATTTCATTTCTAGGGTCGATTTTATT
CGATTCTAGTTTTAAAATCGTGATTTTTAACTTCTAACCTTACTGAGCAGACTGAATGAACATGTTTCAT
CAAGATTAACTTCATTATAGTTAATTATTGAATCGTGCTAGTGGTTTATAAATCAGCTCTATTTAAATTA
ATCATCATCATTATTTCTATTTAATTTTTATTATTTCTTTAGGATTATTTTTATGTGATTTTTTTCACGT
TCTAGTTTTAAACTCAATGCTCATTACTGCTCACCCTTGCTGAGCAGTCTTTCGTTAAGATTAAATTAAT
TAATAACCATTCTAGTTTTAAAACAGTGTCTTAAGGCATAGCTGATATTTTACAAGTTTACTATTTAATA
TATCTCCTTTCTTTTTTTAGGGTCGATTTCATCTGATTTGATTAATTTTTATTATCTTCACTAAGCTTTT
TGTTCTAGGTTTTATTCTCAGTATTATTACTGTTATATTTGAACTGAATTTCTCCTCATAGTTTATTCAT
TTTATTTATTTATTTTTTGTTTATTCGCTATTTTGTATTTTAGTTTTTAATTAGAAATTTTATTAGAATC
GTTTTGAACTAGTTTTTATGCACTCTAACATTAATATTAAATCATAACTATTATTTTTATTATAATTTAT
TTGTGTTTATCTTTTTGTGTAGCTTTCATGTGTTTTTATTTTAGTTTTATTATGTTTGCATTGAATTTTT
TGGACTAGTTTATATAACGATATACAGAAAAGCCATGACAACAAATGTTTTTATAATACCTATTAAGTAT
AAGCTAATCAGATTTCCACTATTCTGTTCAAAGTTAACATTATTAGCCATTCTGATGGATCATTTGACAT
TTGTCATATGTCTTTATGAACACTGCTCTTTCAGATGCCACTTTTAAAGCTGTTTTTTACAGTAAATGAA
CGTTTATTATTATGACATTATTTCCTAAGGCCTCTAGAGTACAGCAGGATGTGGCGTGTGCATTACCGTG
TAATTATGCTGACTGTAAATGTGCATTTATAGACTGTCAGCATGTCTGACTGTGCGCTGTTGTGATTGGT
CCTGCACAGACCAAG
